Addgene plasmid #1619: L4037
Purpose: (Empty Backbone)
Depositing lab: Andrew Fire. Depositing organization: Carnegie Institution for Science.
Backbone
  Vector backbone: Unknown
  Backbone size (bp): 6637
  Vector type: Worm Expression
Growth in bacteria
  Bacterial resistance: Ampicillin, 100 μg/mL
  Growth temperature: 37°C
  Growth strain: DH5alpha
  Copy number: Unknown
Gene/Insert
  Gene/Insert name: None
  Tag / fusion protein: myo3-2341, myo3Tsa, IVSA, SV40NLS, SV40NLS, SV40NLS, SV40NLS, gfpN, IVSR, gfpS65C, IVSS, IVST, gfpC, let8583', decoy
  Cloning method: Restriction Enzyme
Terms and licenses: Academic/Nonprofit Terms; Industry Terms: Not Available to Industry
Depositor comments: See Fire Lab Vector Kit Documentation 1999. Fire Lab Miniprep Number pPD122.45, Ligation number L4037.
How to cite: L4037 was a gift from Andrew Fire (Addgene plasmid # 1619 ; http://n2t.net/addgene:1619 ; RRID:Addgene_1619)
