[The description below was written by a language model from this plasmid's Addgene catalogue record and pLannotate feature annotations shown in this document.]
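Description:
L4037 is a 6,637 bp Caenorhabditis elegans expression vector from the 1999 Fire Lab Vector Kit, catalogued as an empty backbone with no insert gene; the parental backbone is recorded as unknown. It is propagated in E. coli using a high-copy ColE1/pUC-type origin and selected through the bla gene (AmpR) under its own promoter, giving ampicillin resistance. The annotated sequence also shows typical cloning-vector remnants: short fragments of rop, the pBR322 bom region and lacI, plus a CAP binding site, lac promoter and lac operator near the end of the numbered record. These reflect the plasmid's lineage and are not part of the worm expression unit.

The functional cassette is described mainly by the depositor's ordered list of modules rather than by the automated annotation. It begins with a myo-3 promoter segment and a myo-3 transcription/translation start element; myo-3 encodes a body-wall muscle myosin heavy chain in C. elegans, so expression is expected in muscle. This is followed by a synthetic intron (IVSA), four copies of the SV40 nuclear localization signal, and a GFP coding region carrying the S65C chromophore substitution, split by further synthetic introns (IVSR, IVSS, IVST), which are generally included in Fire vectors to improve expression in worms. A let-858 3' region supplies the downstream processing signals, and a "decoy" element is also listed. The feature table detects only a single GFP-family coding feature in this region and does not annotate the promoter, NLS repeats, introns or 3' end. Together the parts should give nuclear-localized GFP in muscle cells. The record does not state a specific application, though such a vector could plausibly serve as a muscle nuclear marker or as a backbone for restriction-enzyme cloning of fusions.
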