Features (pLannotate 1.2.2; 10 found; start..end, strand, type, name):
   2696..3556    +  CDS            sg25: sg25 is a basic (constitutively fluorescent) green fluorescent protein published in 1997, derived from Aequorea victoria.
   4048..4083    +  CDS            rop (fragment): Rop protein, which maintains plasmids at low copy number; rop
   4185..4284    +  misc_feature   bom (fragment): basis of mobility region from pBR322
   4382..4486    +  promoter       AmpR promoter: bla
   4487..5347    +  CDS            AmpR: β-lactamase; bla; confers resistance to ampicillin, carbenicillin, and related antibiotics
   5518..6106    +  rep_origin     ori: high-copy-number ColE1/pMB1/pBR322/pUC origin of replication
   6289..6381    +  CDS            lacI (fragment): lac repressor; lacI; The lac repressor binds to the lac operator to inhibit transcription in E. coli. This inhibition can be relieved by adding lactose or isopropyl-β-D-thiogalactopyranoside (IPTG).
   6394..6415    +  protein_bind   CAP binding site: CAP binding activates transcription in the presence of cAMP. E. coli catabolite activator protein
   6430..6460    +  promoter       lac promoter: promoter for the E. coli lac operon
   6468..6484    +  protein_bind   lac operator: The lac repressor binds to the lac operator to inhibit transcription in E. coli. This inhibition can be relieved by adding lactose or isopropyl-β-D-thiogalactopyranoside (IPTG). lac repressor encoded by lacI
>Addgene plasmid #1619 | L4037 | depositor full sequence | sequence record 229 | Author sequence
AAGCTTGGGCTGCAGGTCGGCTATAATAAGTTCTTGAATAAAATAATTTTCCCGACAAAACATGAGTATT
TCTTTCGAAAATAAAAGTGCAGGCTAATTAGAGATTATTCTGTAATTAACTGCATAATTTGTCACGTGCC
ATAGTTTTACATTCCACTACGTCATAGTTCTTAAAATACTAATCTCCTGAAAATAGAAGTAGGTGAAGAA
AGTTTAATTATCAGTTCTAAAATGACAATTGATCTTTGGAATATGTTCTGAAACTACCGATCATTGAACA
GATGCTATTTGAATGATATAGAATTGTATATTTGCAATTTCTGAAACGCGTTCTTAAAGGCACACAGATT
AATTCAAAAGGGTCTGGCCGCAAAAAGGTTTATGGTGGCCGATTTTGAGTTTTGTGTGTGATTGCTTTTT
CACAATCAGTGTTTTCAGGATTATGTGATGAACTAGATCTTCAAGTTTCGTTACATTTCATATGTTTTCG
GAACTCACGAAGTACATATTGGGTATTGTGCTCAAAAAATTCAGCAATCAGCTTCGCTCCGCTGACTTTA
GAACCCAAAAAAATAGTATGGCCAAACTGACTGTGTTACGATCATTTCAATTTTTCAATACATATTTAAG
ATTTCTAAGAGTAAGAAGGTCAAAAACTGTTCTGGAATACATATATATTTTTCAGGTTACAATTAGTCAA
AAAGTGCACTGAAATATACGTTTTAATTTCACGAATAACCCAATTAGTTCAATGTATTTTTGGTCAACCA
ACGTTAAAGTTTGGCTTCCAACCAATTATCATTTCTGATCAACCACAATGTTTTTTCTTTATCTGCAAGT
TAATTTTTTATTTTTATCCAGATGTTTGGCATATTTTTCAATTCTTCACTAGCGCCCACTTCTTGCACTT
CCGGCGCCCTGAATCTAATGCATCTGTTGCAAGAATTGAAAGACCAATCAACACATTGTTTTCTTCACGA
GATACTGAAGAAAATGAATAAAAACAGAGAAAAAGAGCCATGTGATTAGTGACAACTGTTGCTAACAGAT
ACCATAGCTTGGACTTGGTACGTGATGGCAACGTATGGGTCAACAAAAATGATTGCAGAGGGGGTGCAAA
ACAGTCAAGTCGAGAAAATATGAAAAACAGAAAACAAAGAACAGAAAAATGGGTTTGAGAGTCAGTATAA
TTTATAAAAGAAAAATTGTACATAGAAATTAACCATTTTTGTAGAAGAAGTTATTTTTCAAGCATCGTTA
AAAATTATTCAAAGCACCTTATTTCATATTTAATTTTAAACATGGTTAAATGAACAACACGGTGCGCAAT
CAGGAAAACTTGAAATCTGAAACTGTTGTTGTGATCTTCTTCGCAACTGTTCAGATAGCACTAGTGTAAT
GTTAAGAGTGCGCGAATATAATGGAATATAATGGATCACACCTCCTGCCATCAGGTAAACGTCTCTGTTA
TCACATATTTCCAACTATTAAATTTTTACCTTTTACAGTTTTACATTTTTTTGAAAAAAGTAACTTTTTG
TCTTCAAAATCCCTGACGAAAATATCAAATATTTTAATCGAGACTGCAGAGGAACCGATTGATGATTTGG
AAAATCCAGCTTTACCTGTGTAAGAACTGAAAAGTTTCATAACCCTAGGGTATTCCCAGTTACATTCCCC
ACTGGCTAACAATAGCACCCAGTTTTTCATCACCTTTCTTCAAATTTCTCGGCGATTTGTTAAAAACAAA
ATTTGTGTCCCTTCTCTGATATCTCTATGTCTCTAAACACAAGTTCATCGGAAAACGAAGGAGGGTAGGT
GTTGGTTGGGCTCCCGAAGTGAAAATAGAAGAGCAAGAATAGAATATTAGAGAGAGAGTGCAGAGAGGGC
GGGATAGCTCCCGGGATTCCGTTTTCTTCTTCTTTATCTTCAACGATGATGTGTGTGCGTGTTGTATAGA
TTCTGTTGCTCCCCCACAACTCGCTCCGAAGGCTCAATACAATTCAATTGATATTGGAGGAGAGCCTACC
GGAGTGGGAGGATAAGAAGAAACATAAGAAGAAGAAGAAGAAGAAGCATGCTTCTGGTTTTTGATGCTAT
GAAAACGGCACAAAAAGATGATTGAGGTCCCTTTTCAATACCTTCTCTCATCTTTCAAATCCCATTGAAA
CCTAAAACTTCTCACCACGCTTTACCATTGTTCTCCAAAAACTTATAGCAATGTCTATAACTTTTTTATC
TCTGAAAAGCAGTGTTCCATTTTTCTTTTTCCTATTTTATTTCAATTGTTTCTCACATTTCGTTTGGATT
CTTTGCTTGTCAACCAGCTTCTTCTTCCACTTTTACCGTCTAATTTTCAGGGCAGGGAGCCATCAAACCC
ACGACCACTAGATCCATCTAGAGGATCCTATCGATTCGCGGCCGCTGTACACCCCCAAAGGACCCAAAGG
TATGTTTCGAATGATACTAACATAACATAGAACATTTTCAGGAGGACCCTTGGAGGGTACCGAGCTCAGA
AAAAATGACTGCTCCAAAGAAGAAGCGTAAGGTACCGGCAGAAAAAATGACTGCTCCAAAGAAGAAGCGT
AAGGTACCGGCAGAAAAAATGACTGCTCCAAAGAAGAAGCGTAAGGTACCGGCAGAAAAAATGACTGCTC
CAAAGAAGAAGCGTAAGGTACCGGTAGAAAAAATGAGTAAAGGAGAAGAACTTTTCACTGGAGTTGTCCC
AATTCTTGTTGAATTAGATGGTGATGTTAATGGGCACAAATTTTCTGTCAGTGGAGAGGGTGAAGGTGAT
GCAACATACGGAAAACTTACCCTTAAATTTATTTGCACTACTGGAAAACTACCTGTTCCATGGGTAAGTT
TAAACATATATATACTAACTAACCCTGATTATTTAAATTTTCAGCCAACACTTGTCACTACTTTCTGTTA
TGGTGTTCAATGCTTCTCGAGATACCCAGATCATATGAAACGGCATGACTTTTTCAAGAGTGCCATGCCC
GAAGGTTATGTACAGGAAAGAACTATATTTTTCAAAGATGACGGGAACTACAAGACACGTAAGTTTAAAC
AGTTCGGTACTAACTAACCATACATATTTAAATTTTCAGGTGCTGAAGTCAAGTTTGAAGGTGATACCCT
TGTTAATAGAATCGAGTTAAAAGGTATTGATTTTAAAGAAGATGGAAACATTCTTGGACACAAATTGGAA
TACAACTATAACTCACACAATGTATACATCATGGCAGACAAACAAAAGAATGGAATCAAAGTTGTAAGTT
TAAACATGATTTTACTAACTAACTAATCTGATTTAAATTTTCAGAACTTCAAAATTAGACACAACATTGA
AGATGGAAGCGTTCAACTAGCAGACCATTATCAACAAAATACTCCAATTGGCGATGGCCCTGTCCTTTTA
CCAGACAACCATTACCTGTCCACACAATCTGCCCTTTCGAAAGATCCCAACGAAAAGAGAGACCACATGG
TCCTTCTTGAGTTTGTAACAGCTGCTGGGATTACACATGGCATGGACGAACTATACAAAAGCCCACAAGC
TTTGGAATTCGCTAGCCGGCCATACAAGTAATCCGGATGATCGACGCCAACGTCGTTGAATTTTCAAATT
TTAAATACTGAATATTTGTTTTTTTTCCTATTATTTATTTATTCTCTTTGTGTTTTTTTTCTTGCTTTCT
AAAAAATTAATTCAATCCAAATCTAAACATTTTTTTTTCTCTTTCCGTCTCCCAATTCGTATTCCGCTCC
TCTCATCTGAACACAATGTGCAAGTTTATTTATCTTCTCGCTTTCATTTCATTAGGACGTGGGGGGAATT
GGTGGAAGGGGGAAACACACAAAAGGATGATGGAAATGAAATAAGGACACACAATATGCAACAACATTCA
ATTCAGAAATATGGAGGAAGGTTTAAAAGAAAACATAAAAATATATAGAGGAGGAAGGAAAACTAGTAAA
AAATAAGCAAAGAAATTAGGCGAACGATGAGAATTGTCCTCGCTTGGGCCCTTTCGTCTCGCGCGTTTCG
GTGATGACGGTGAAAACCTCTGACACATGCAGCTCCCGGAGACGGTCACAGCTTGTCTGTAAGCGGATGC
CGGGAGCAGACAAGCCCGTCAGGGCGCGTCAGCGGGTGTTGGCGGGTGTCGGGGCTGGCTTAACTATGCG
GCATCAGAGCAGATTGTACTGAGAGTGCACCATATGCGGTGTGAAATACCGCACAGATGCGTAAGGAGAA
AATACCGCATCAGGCGGCCTTAAGGGCCTCGTGATACGCCTATTTTTATAGGTTAATGTCATGATAATAA
TGGTTTCTTAGACGTCAGGTGGCACTTTTCGGGGAAATGTGCGCGGAACCCCTATTTGTTTATTTTTCTA
AATACATTCAAATATGTATCCGCTCATGAGACAATAACCCTGATAAATGCTTCAATAATATTGAAAAAGG
AAGAGTATGAGTATTCAACATTTCCGTGTCGCCCTTATTCCCTTTTTTGCGGCATTTTGCCTTCCTGTTT
TTGCTCACCCAGAAACGCTGGTGAAAGTAAAAGATGCTGAAGATCAGTTGGGTGCACGAGTGGGTTACAT
CGAACTGGATCTCAACAGCGGTAAGATCCTTGAGAGTTTTCGCCCCGAAGAACGTTTTCCAATGATGAGC
ACTTTTAAAGTTCTGCTATGTGGCGCGGTATTATCCCGTATTGACGCCGGGCAAGAGCAACTCGGTCGCC
GCATACACTATTCTCAGAATGACTTGGTTGAGTACTCACCAGTCACAGAAAAGCATCTTACGGATGGCAT
GACAGTAAGAGAATTATGCAGTGCTGCCATAACCATGAGTGATAACACTGCGGCCAACTTACTTCTGACA
ACGATCGGAGGACCGAAGGAGCTAACCGCTTTTTTGCACAACATGGGGGATCATGTAACTCGCCTTGATC
GTTGGGAACCGGAGCTGAATGAAGCCATACCAAACGACGAGCGTGACACCACGATGCCTGTAGCAATGGC
AACAACGTTGCGCAAACTATTAACTGGCGAACTACTTACTCTAGCTTCCCGGCAACAATTAATAGACTGG
ATGGAGGCGGATAAAGTTGCAGGACCACTTCTGCGCTCGGCCCTTCCGGCTGGCTGGTTTATTGCTGATA
AATCTGGAGCCGGTGAGCGTGGGTCTCGCGGTATCATTGCAGCACTGGGGCCAGATGGTAAGCCCTCCCG
TATCGTAGTTATCTACACGACGGGGAGTCAGGCAACTATGGATGAACGAAATAGACAGATCGCTGAGATA
GGTGCCTCACTGATTAAGCATTGGTAACTGTCAGACCAAGTTTACTCATATATACTTTAGATTGATTTAA
AACTTCATTTTTAATTTAAAAGGATCTAGGTGAAGATCCTTTTTGATAATCTCATGACCAAAATCCCTTA
ACGTGAGTTTTCGTTCCACTGAGCGTCAGACCCCGTAGAAAAGATCAAAGGATCTTCTTGAGATCCTTTT
TTTCTGCGCGTAATCTGCTGCTTGCAAACAAAAAAACCACCGCTACCAGCGGTGGTTTGTTTGCCGGATC
AAGAGCTACCAACTCTTTTTCCGAAGGTAACTGGCTTCAGCAGAGCGCAGATACCAAATACTGTCCTTCT
AGTGTAGCCGTAGTTAGGCCACCACTTCAAGAACTCTGTAGCACCGCCTACATACCTCGCTCTGCTAATC
CTGTTACCAGTGGCTGCTGCCAGTGGCGATAAGTCGTGTCTTACCGGGTTGGACTCAAGACGATAGTTAC
CGGATAAGGCGCAGCGGTCGGGCTGAACGGGGGGTTCGTGCACACAGCCCAGCTTGGAGCGAACGACCTA
CACCGAACTGAGATACCTACAGCGTGAGCATTGAGAAAGCGCCACGCTTCCCGAAGGGAGAAAGGCGGAC
AGGTATCCGGTAAGCGGCAGGGTCGGAACAGGAGAGCGCACGAGGGAGCTTCCAGGGGGAAACGCCTGGT
ATCTTTATAGTCCTGTCGGGTTTCGCCACCTCTGACTTGAGCGTCGATTTTTGTGATGCTCGTCAGGGGG
GCGGAGCCTATGGAAAAACGCCAGCAACGCGGCCTTTTTACGGTTCCTGGCCTTTTGCTGGCCTTTTGCT
CACATGTTCTTTCCTGCGTTATCCCCTGATTCTGTGGATAACCGTATTACCGCCTTTGAGTGAGCTGATA
CCGCTCGCCGCAGCCGAACGACCGAGCGCAGCGAGTCAGTGAGCGAGGAAGCGGAAGAGCGCCCAATACG
CAAACCGCCTCTCCCCGCGCGTTGGCCGATTCATTAATGCAGCTGGCACGACAGGTTTCCCGACTGGAAA
GCGGGCAGTGAGCGCAACGCAATTAATGTGAGTTAGCTCACTCATTAGGCACCCCAGGCTTTACACTTTA
TGCTTCCGGCTCGTATGTTGTGTGGAATTGTGAGCGGATAACAATTTCACACAGGAAACAGCTATGACCA
TGATTACGCCAAGCTGTAAGTTTAAACATGATCTTACTAACTAACTATTCTCATTTAAATTTTCAGAGCT
TAAAAATGGCTGAAATCACTCACAACGATGGATACGCTAACAACTTGGAAATGAAAT
