>Addgene plasmid #1619 | L4037 | addgene partial sequence | sequence record 16753 | 1619_m13reverse
ANNCNNNNNNATGATCTTCTAACTAACTATTCTCATTTAAATTTTCAGAGCTTAAAAATGGCTGACCNCT
CNCACAACGATGGATACGCTAACAACTTGGAAATGANNCAAGCTTGGGCTGCAGGTCGGCTATAATAAGT
TCTTGAATAAAATAATTTTCCCGACAAAACATGAGTATTTCTTTCGAAAATAAAAGTGCAGGCTAATTAG
AGATTATTCTGTAATTAACTGCATAATTTGTCACGTGCCATAGTTTTACATTCCACTACGTCATAGTTCT
TAAAATACTAATCTCCTGAAAATAGAAGTAGGTGAAGAAAGTTTAATTATCAGTTCTAAAATGACAATTG
ATCTTTGGAATATGTTCTGAAACTACCGATCATTGAACAGATGCTATTTGAATGATATAGAATTGTATAT
TTGCAATTTCTGAAACGCGTTCTTAAAGGCACACAGATTAATTCAAAAGGGTCTGGCCGCAAAAAGGTTT
ATGGTGGCCGATTTTGAGTTTTGTGTGTGATTGCTTTTTCACAATCAGTGTTTTCAGGATTATGTGATGA
ACTAGATCTTCAAGTTTCGTTACATTTCATATGTTTTCGGAACTCACGAAGTACATATTGGGTATTGTGC
TCAAAAAATTCAGCAATCAGCTTCGCTCCGCTGACTTTAGAACCCAAAAAAATAGTATGGCCAAACTGAC
TGTGTTACGATCATTTCAATTTTTCAATACATATTTAAGATTTCTAAGAGTAAGAAGGTCAAAAACTGTT
CTGGAATACATATATATTTTTCAGGTTACAATTAGTCAAAAAGTGCACTGAAATATACGTTTTAATTTCA
CGAATAACCCAATTAGTTCAATGTATTTTTGGTCAACCAACGTTAAAGTTTGGCTTCCAACCAATTATCA
TTTCTGATCAACCACAATGGTTTTTCTTTATCTGCAAGTTAATTTTTTATTTTTATCCNGANGTTNGGCA
TATTTTNCATTCTTCNCTAGCGCCCACTTCTGGCCTTCNGCGCCCTGAATCTAANGCATCTGTGGCAGAA
TNGAAAGACCATCCACNCATTGTTTCCTCCNGAGATCCGGAGAAATGAATAAACCGAGAAAAAGAGCCCN
GTGATAGGGACACNGTGCTAACNANCCCTACTGGACTGGACGGAGGCCACGTAGGGTCNCNAAANGATGC
GAGGGGGGCAACCCCCCGCCCAAAANTTGNAAACCAAACAAAACNAAAANGGGTTGNGNCCTTAATTTAA
AANAAAATGGCCNAAAATACCNTTTGGNAAANNTTTTCNCCCCTAAATTNCNNCCCNTTNNTTTTTTTAN
NGGNAAAAACCCGGGCCNNNAAAAAAAAAAAGGGGGGCCCCCCNCNCANAN
